>Addgene plasmid #18517 | T4 Lysozyme T115-[A] WT* | addgene partial sequence | sequence record 24303 | 3primeUP
TACTGAAAAAAGCCCGCTCATTAGGCGGGCTCAGATCTGCTCATGTTTGACAGCTTATCATCGATAAGCT
TCGGCAATAAATTCTTGATATGTTTTCATATGTTTCCTTTAAATATTTTAATTAGTAATTGTCTATTCAA
GTAATTGTGAATATACTATCACAATTCCAAGAGAAAGTAAACAGCTTTATAGATTTTTATACGCGTCCCA
AGTGCCAGTTCTAAACGTTGTAATGACTCGTTTTGCGCGATTAGGTGTTTGATTATACCATCTACTTTTA
GCTAAGTTAACTGCTGCTTCATCCCAGCGTTTTTGTTGAAGCATACGTAAAGAGTTTGCAGTAAATCCTG
CCACACCGGTTTCTCCCATTTGGAAAACCATATTAATCAATGCAGCGCGACGAACCGCATCAAGAGAATC
ATAAACCGGTTTTAATTTAGCATTTCTCAGAATTCCGCGAACAGCAGCATCAACATCCTGATTAAAGAGT
TTTTCAGCCTCATCTTTTGTAATTACACCATTAGTATTACGCCCAATAGCTTTATCTAATTCAGATTTAG
CAGCATTAAGTGATGGACTTTTTGTAAGCAAATGACCGATGCCAATAGTGTAATAGCCTTCTGTGTCTTT
ATAGATTTTAAGTCTAAGACCTTCATCTATACGTAACATTTCAAATATATTCATAATACCTCCTAAGCAT
CGATGGATCNGGTTCCTGTGTGAAATGTTATCCGCTCACATTCACACATTATACGAGCCGATGATAATTG
TCACAGGGGANGGGAGTAGCTGACCTGTCCNGGGGAATGTANCGCTCCATCCCNC
