[The description below was written by a language model from this plasmid's Addgene catalogue record.]
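Description:
T4 Lysozyme T115-[A] WT* is a bacterial expression plasmid built on the pHS1403 backbone (about 5 kb without insert) that carries a variant of the bacteriophage T4 lysozyme gene (gene e). It is maintained in E. coli as a high-copy plasmid under ampicillin selection. The record does not specify the origin of replication or the promoter that drives expression, and no feature table is available to confirm these elements.

The insert is roughly 600 bp and was cloned by restriction digest between BamHI (5′) and HindIII (3′) sites, both of which remain intact, so the fragment can be excised or exchanged. According to the depositor's notes, the BamHI site lies 27 bp from the start codon and the HindIII site 115 bp from the stop codon, which means the fragment includes short flanking untranslated sequence on either side of the coding region. No fusion tags or reporters are listed.

The mutation is recorded as "T115-[A] WT*". This notation most plausibly indicates an alanine insertion after threonine 115, made in the "WT*" background. In the T4 lysozyme literature WT* generally means the cysteine-free pseudo-wild-type protein, but the record itself does not define either term. The record also gives no explicit purpose. Constructs of this kind are typically used to produce recombinant lysozyme variants in bacteria for studying how defined sequence changes affect protein structure, folding and stability.
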