Addgene plasmid #18517: T4 Lysozyme T115-[A] WT*
Depositing lab: Brian Matthews. Depositing organization: University of Oregon.
Backbone
  Vector backbone: pHS1403
  Backbone size w/o insert (bp): 5000
  Vector type: Bacterial Expression
Growth in bacteria
  Bacterial resistance: Ampicillin, 100 μg/mL
  Growth temperature: 37°C
  Growth strain: DH5alpha
  Copy number: High Copy
Gene/Insert
  Gene/Insert name: T4 Lysozyme (alt name: 25 or 14)
  Species: Bacteriophage T4
  Insert size (bp): 600
  Mutation: T115-[A] WT*
  GenBank ID: NP_049736
  Entrez Gene: e (a.k.a. T4p123)
  Cloning method: Restriction Enzyme; 5′ cloning site BamHI (not destroyed); 3′ cloning site HindIII (not destroyed)
  Sequencing primers: 5′ na; 3′ GGCGTATCACGAGGCCC
Terms and licenses: Academic/Nonprofit Terms; Industry Terms: Not Available to Industry
Depositor comments: The BamHI site is 27 bp from the ATG and the HindIII site is 115 bp from the stop.
How to cite: T4 Lysozyme T115-[A] WT* was a gift from Brian Matthews (Addgene plasmid # 18517 ; http://n2t.net/addgene:18517 ; RRID:Addgene_18517)
